>Addgene plasmid #228023 | pFa6-TID-FRB-NLS-3HA-HIS3MX6 | addgene full sequence | sequence record 454143 | Addgene NGS Result
ACGCGGCCGCCAGCTGAAGCTTCGTACGCTGCAGGTCGACGGATCCCCGGGTTAATTAACGCAAGAGATC
CGCCTGTGGCCACGATGAAAGATAACACGGTTCCCTTAAAATTGATAGCCCTTCTTGCCAATGGTGAGTT
TCATTCCGGGGAACAACTTGGCGAAACTCTGGGAATGAGCAGGGCAGCGATTAACAAGCATATCCAAACC
TTGAGAGACTGGGGAGTAGATGTGTTCACCGTGCCTGGTAAAGGTTATTCTTTGCCGGAACCTATCCCTC
TATTAAATGCGAAACAGATACTAGGACAACTGGACGGTGGTAGTGTTGCCGTATTGCCGGTTGTTGACTC
AACCAATCAATACTTGCTGGACAGAATTGGCGAACTTAAAAGCGGTGATGCGTGTATTGCAGAATATCAG
CAAGCAGGGAGAGGCTCAAGAGGTAGGAAATGGTTTTCACCTTTTGGCGCCAATCTTTACTTAAGTATGT
TCTGGCGTTTGAAGAGAGGGCCCGCGGCTATTGGTTTAGGTCCCGTTATCGGGATAGTTATGGCTGAAGC
GCTACGTAAACTTGGGGCCGACAAGGTCAGAGTGAAGTGGCCTAATGATCTATACTTGCAAGATAGAAAG
CTAGCGGGTATCCTGGTGGAGCTAGCGGGAATCACAGGGGACGCTGCCCAAATAGTAATCGGTGCTGGTA
TAAATGTCGCAATGCGTAGAGTCGAGGAATCAGTGGTGAACCAGGGCTGGATCACGTTGCAAGAGGCGGG
CATAAACCTGGACCGTAACACCCTTGCAGCGACCCTAATAAGAGAACTACGTGCTGCATTGGAGCTTTTT
GAGCAGGAGGGCCTGGCTCCGTACCTACCCAGGTGGGAGAAATTAGACAATTTCATAAACCGTCCAGTCA
AACTAATAATTGGAGATAAGGAGATTTTCGGTATTTCTCGTGGGATAGACAAGCAGGGAGCGTTGTTATT
AGAACAGGATGGTGTCATTAAACCTTGGATGGGCGGTGAAATTAGTCTTCGTAGTGCCGAAAAGGCTAGC
GGTTCTGGTGGTGCTAGCATCCTCTGGCATGAGATGTGGCATGAAGGCCTGGAAGAGGCATCTCGTTTGT
ACTTTGGGGAAAGGAACGTGAAAGGCATGTTTGAGGTGCTGGAGCCCTTGCATGCTATGATGGAACGGGG
CCCCCAGACTCTGAAGGAAACATCCTTTAATCAGGCCTATGGTCGAGATTTAATGGAGGCCCAAGAGTGG
TGCAGGAAGTACATGAAATCAGGGAATGTCAAGGACCTCCTCCAAGCCTGGGACCTCTATTATCATGTGT
TCCGACGAATCTCAAAGCTCGAGCCACCAAAAAAGAAAAGAAAAGTTTACCCATACGATGTTCCTGACTA
TGCGGGCTATCCGTATGACGTCCCGGACTATGCAGGATCTTATCCATATGACGTTCCAGATTACGCTGCT
TGAGGCGCGCCACTTCTAAATAAGCGAATTTCTTATGATTTATGATTTTTATTATTAAATAAGTTATAAA
AAAAATAAGTGTATACAAATTTTAAAGTGACTCTTAGGTTTTAAAACGAAAATTCTTATTCTTGAGTAAC
TCTTTCCTGTAGGTCAGGTTGCTTTCTCAGGTATAGTATGAGGTCGCTCTTATTGACCACACCTCTACCG
GCAGATCCGCTAGGGATAACAGGGTAATATAGATCTGTTTAGCTTGCCTCGTCCCCGCCGGGTCACCCGG
CCAGCGACATGGAGGCCCAGAATACCCTCCTTGACAGTCTTGACGTGCGCAGCTCAGGGGCATGATGTGA
CTGTCGCCCGTACATTTAGCCCATACATCCCCATGTATAATCATTTGCATCCATACATTTTGATGGCCGC
ACGGCGCGAAGCAAAAATTACGGCTCCTCGCTGCAGACCTGCGAGCAGGGAAACGCTCCCCTCACAGACG
CGTTGAATTGTCCCCACGCCGCGCCCCTGTAGAGAAATATAAAAGGTTAGGATTTGCCACTGAGGTTCTT
CTTTCATATACTTCCTTTTAAAATCTTGCTAGGATACAGTTCTCACATCACATCCGAACATAAACAACCA
TGGCAGAACCAGCCCAAAAAAAGCAAAAACAAACTGTTCAGGAGCGCAAGGCGTTTATCTCCCGTATCAC
TAATGAAACTAAAATTCAAATCGCTATTTCGCTGAATGGTGGTTATATTCAAATAAAAGATTCGATTCTT
CCTGCAAAGAAGGATGACGATGTAGCTTCCCAAGCTACTCAGTCACAGGTCATCGATATTCACACAGGTG
TTGGCTTTTTGGATCATATGATCCATGCGTTGGCAAAACACTCTGGTTGGTCTCTTATTGTTGAATGTAT
TGGTGACCTGCACATTGACGATCACCATACTACCGAAGATTGCGGTATCGCATTAGGGCAAGCGTTCAAA
GAAGCAATGGGTGCTGTCCGTGGTGTAAAAAGATTCGGTACTGGGTTCGCACCATTGGATGAGGCGCTAT
CACGTGCCGTAGTCGATTTATCTAGTAGACCATTTGCTGTAATCGACCTTGGATTGAAGAGAGAGATGAT
TGGTGATTTATCCACTGAAATGATTCCACACTTTTTGGAAAGTTTCGCGGAGGCGGCCAGAATTACTTTG
CATGTTGATTGTCTGAGAGGTTTCAACGATCACCACAGAAGTGAGAGTGCGTTCAAGGCTTTGGCTGTTG
CCATAAGAGAAGCTATTTCTAGCAATGGCACCAATGACGTTCCCTCAACCAAAGGTGTTTTGATGTGAAG
TACTGACAATAAAAAGATTCTTGTTTTCAAGAACTTGTCATTTGTATAGTTTTTTTATATTGTAGTTGTT
CTATTTTAATCAAATGTTAGCGTGATTTATATTTTTTTTCGCCTCGACATCATCTGCCCAGATGCGAAGT
TAAGTGCGCAGAAAGTAATATCATGCGTCAATCGTATGTGAATGCTGGTCGCTATACTGCTGTCGATTCG
ATACTAACGCCGCCATCCAGTTTAAACGAGCTCGAATTCATCGATGATATCAGATCCACTAGTGGCCTAT
GCGGCCGCGGATCTGCCGGTCTCCCTATAGTGAGTCGTATTAATTTCGATAAGCCAGGTTAACCTGCATT
AATGAATCGGCCAACGCGCGGGGAGAGGCGGTTTGCGTATTGGGCGCTCTTCCGCTTCCTCGCTCACTGA
CTCGCTGCGCTCGGTCGTTCGGCTGCGGCGAGCGGTATCAGCTCACTCAAAGGCGGTAATACGGTTATCC
ACAGAATCAGGGGATAACGCAGGAAAGAACATGTGAGCAAAAGGCCAGCAAAAGGCCAGGAACCGTAAAA
AGGCCGCGTTGCTGGCGTTTTTCCATAGGCTCCGCCCCCCTGACGAGCATCACAAAAATCGACGCTCAAG
TCAGAGGTGGCGAAACCCGACAGGACTATAAAGATACCAGGCGTTTCCCCCTGGAAGCTCCCTCGTGCGC
TCTCCTGTTCCGACCCTGCCGCTTACCGGATACCTGTCCGCCTTTCTCCCTTCGGGAAGCGTGGCGCTTT
CTCATAGCTCACGCTGTAGGTATCTCAGTTCGGTGTAGGTCGTTCGCTCCAAGCTGGGCTGTGTGCACGA
ACCCCCCGTTCAGCCCGACCGCTGCGCCTTATCCGGTAACTATCGTCTTGAGTCCAACCCGGTAAGACAC
GACTTATCGCCACTGGCAGCAGCCACTGGTAACAGGATTAGCAGAGCGAGGTATGTAGGCGGTGCTACAG
AGTTCTTGAAGTGGTGGCCTAACTACGGCTACACTAGAAGAACAGTATTTGGTATCTGCGCTCTGCTGAA
GCCAGTTACCTTCGGAAAAAGAGTTGGTAGCTCTTGATCCGGCAAACAAACCACCGCTGGTAGCGGTGGT
TTTTTTGTTTGCAAGCAGCAGATTACGCGCAGAAAAAAAGGATCTCAAGAAGATCCTTTGATCTTTTCTA
CGGGGTCTGACGCTCAGTGGAACGAAAACTCACGTTAAGGGATTTTGGTCATGAGATTATCAAAAAGGAT
CTTCACCTAGATCCTTTTAAATTAAAAATGAAGTTTTAAATCAATCTAAAGTATATATGAGTAAACTTGG
TCTGACAGTTACCAATGCTTAATCAGTGAGGCACCTATCTCAGCGATCTGTCTATTTCGTTCATCCATAG
TTGCCTGACTCCCCGTCGTGTAGATAACTACGATACGGGAGGGCTTACCATCTGGCCCCAGTGCTGCAAT
GATACCGCGAGACCCACGCTCACCGGCTCCAGATTTATCAGCAATAAACCAGCCAGCCGGAAGGGCCGAG
CGCAGAAGTGGTCCTGCAACTTTATCCGCCTCCATCCAGTCTATTAATTGTTGCCGGGAAGCTAGAGTAA
GTAGTTCGCCAGTTAATAGTTTGCGCAACGTTGTTGCCATTGCTACAGGCATCGTGGTGTCACGCTCGTC
GTTTGGTATGGCTTCATTCAGCTCCGGTTCCCAACGATCAAGGCGAGTTACATGATCCCCCATGTTGTGC
AAAAAAGCGGTTAGCTCCTTCGGTCCTCCGATCGTTGTCAGAAGTAAGTTGGCCGCAGTGTTATCACTCA
TGGTTATGGCAGCACTGCATAATTCTCTTACTGTCATGCCATCCGTAAGATGCTTTTCTGTGACTGGTGA
GTACTCAACCAAGTCATTCTGAGAATAGTGTATGCGGCGACCGAGTTGCTCTTGCCCGGCGTCAATACGG
GATAATACCGCGCCACATAGCAGAACTTTAAAAGTGCTCATCATTGGAAAACGTTCTTCGGGGCGAAAAC
TCTCAAGGATCTTACCGCTGTTGAGATCCAGTTCGATGTAACCCACTCGTGCACCCAACTGATCTTCAGC
ATCTTTTACTTTCACCAGCGTTTCTGGGTGAGCAAAAACAGGAAGGCAAAATGCCGCAAAAAAGGGAATA
AGGGCGACACGGAAATGTTGAATACTCATACTCTTCCTTTTTCAATATTATTGAAGCATTTATCAGGGTT
ATTGTCTCATGAGCGGATACATATTTGAATGTATTTAGAAAAATAAACAAATAGGGGTTCCGCGCACATT
TCCCCGAAAAGTGCCACCTGACGTCTAAGAAACCATTATTATCATGACATTAACCTATAAAAATAGGCGT
ATCACGAGGCCCTTTCGTCTCGCGCGTTTCGGTGATGACGGTGAAAACCTCTGACACATGCAGCTCCCGG
AGACGGTCACAGCTTGTCTGTAAGCGGATGCCGGGAGCAGACAAGCCCGTCAGGGCGCGTCAGCGGGTGT
TGGCGGGTGTCGGGGCTGGCTTAACTATGCGGCATCAGAGCAGATTGTACTGAGAGTGCACCATATGGAC
ATATTGTCGTTAGAACGCGGCTACAATTAATACATAACCTTATGTATCATACACATACGATTTAGGTGAC
ACTATAGA
Features (pLannotate 1.2.2; 15 found; start..end, strand, type, name):
     85..1044    +  CDS            birA: BIRA_ECOLI - Also known as bioR, dhbB. Experimental evidence at protein level: Swiss-Prot protein existence level 1. Acts both as a biotin--[acetyl-CoA-carboxylase] ligase and a biotin-operon repressor. In the presence of ATP, BirA activates biotin to form the BirA-biotinyl-5'-adenylate (BirA-bio-5'-AMP or holoBirA) complex. HoloBirA can either transfer the biotinyl moiety to the biotin carboxyl carrier protein (BCCP) subunit of acetyl-CoA carboxylase, or bind to the biotin operator site and inhibit transcription of the operon. From Escherichia coli (strain K12).
   1069..1347    +  CDS            FRB*: T2098L mutant of FKBP-rapamycin binding domain of human FRAP binds synthetic ligands such as AP21967
   1378..1467    +  CDS            3xHA: three tandem HA epitope tags
   1494..1681    +  terminator     ADH1 terminator: S. cerevisiae ADH1; transcription terminator for the S. cerevisiae alcohol dehydrogenase 1 (ADH1) gene
   1756..2099    +  promoter       TEF promoter: Ashbya gossypii TEF promoter
   2142..2795    +  CDS            HIS3: HIS7_YEAST - Experimental evidence at protein level: Swiss-Prot protein existence level 1. From Saccharomyces cerevisiae (strain ATCC 204508 / S288c) (Baker's yeast).
   2802..2999    +  terminator     TEF terminator: Ashbya gossypii TEF terminator
   3104..3122    -  promoter       T7 promoter: promoter for bacteriophage T7 RNA polymerase
   3144..3197    -  CDS            lacI (fragment): lac repressor; lacI; The lac repressor binds to the lac operator to inhibit transcription in E. coli. This inhibition can be relieved by adding lactose or isopropyl-β-D-thiogalactopyranoside (IPTG).
   3380..3968    -  rep_origin     ori: high-copy-number ColE1/pMB1/pBR322/pUC origin of replication
   4139..4999    -  CDS            AmpR: β-lactamase; bla; confers resistance to ampicillin, carbenicillin, and related antibiotics
   5000..5104    -  promoter       AmpR promoter: bla
   5199..5234    +  CDS            rop (fragment): Rop protein, which maintains plasmids at low copy number; rop
   5336..5387    +  misc_feature   bom (fragment): basis of mobility region from pBR322
   5450..5468    +  promoter       SP6 promoter: promoter for bacteriophage SP6 RNA polymerase
