[The description below was written by a language model from this plasmid's Addgene catalogue record and pLannotate feature annotations shown in this document.]
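Description:
pFa6-TID-FRB-NLS-3HA-HIS3MX6 is a pFA6-series yeast tagging plasmid that serves as a template for integrating a proximity-labelling module into the budding yeast genome. It carries no yeast origin of replication or centromere among the annotated features, consistent with integration rather than episomal maintenance. In E. coli it is propagated through a high-copy ColE1/pUC-type origin and selected with ampicillin via the β-lactamase gene. Short rop, bom and lacI fragments and flanking T7 and SP6 promoters are backbone remnants.

The payload is a single open reading frame with no annotated upstream promoter, so expression presumably depends on the genomic locus at which the cassette is placed. The catalogue purpose describes integration "at yeast promoter" but does not specify the locus. The frame begins with a BirA-derived biotin ligase, which the catalogue identifies as TurboID (TID), an engineered promiscuous variant that biotinylates nearby proteins. It is fused to FRB, annotated here as the T2098L form of the FKBP-rapamycin binding domain, which heterodimerises with FKBP-tagged partners in the presence of rapamycin or analogue ligands. A C-terminal 3xHA epitope tag for detection follows, and then the ADH1 terminator. The name indicates a nuclear localisation signal, but the feature table does not annotate it separately; a short unannotated gap lies between FRB and 3xHA.

Downstream sits the HIS3MX6 marker, a histidine biosynthesis gene flanked by the Ashbya gossypii TEF promoter and terminator, which allows selection of integrants by histidine prototrophy. The construct is intended for BioID experiments in yeast. The FRB domain suggests ligand-induced recruitment of the nuclear ligase to a protein of interest to map its interaction neighbourhood.
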