Addgene plasmid #228023: pFa6-TID-FRB-NLS-3HA-HIS3MX6
Purpose: To integrate TID-FRB-NLS fusion at yeast promoter; yeast BioID with HIS3MX6 marker
Depositing lab: Joseph Reese. Depositing organization: Pennsylvania State University. Publication: Characterization of BioID tagging systems in budding yeast and exploring the interactome of the Ccr4-Not complex. Pfannenstein J, Tyryshkin M, Gulden ME, Doud EH, Mosley AL, Reese JC. G3 (Bethesda). 2024 Sep 13:jkae221. doi: 10.1093/g3journal/jkae221. PubMed 39271111.
Backbone
  Vector backbone: pFa6
  Vector type: Yeast Expression
  Selectable markers: HIS3
Growth in bacteria
  Bacterial resistance: Ampicillin, 100 μg/mL
  Growth temperature: 37°C
  Growth strain: DH5alpha
  Copy number: High Copy
Gene/Insert
  Gene/Insert name: TurboID-FRB
  Species: Other
  Tag / fusion protein: HA tag (C terminal on insert)
  Cloning method: Ligation Independent Cloning
Terms and licenses: Academic/Nonprofit Terms; Industry Terms: Not Available to Industry
How to cite: pFa6-TID-FRB-NLS-3HA-HIS3MX6 was a gift from Joseph Reese (Addgene plasmid # 228023 ; http://n2t.net/addgene:228023 ; RRID:Addgene_228023)
